>Addgene plasmid #185005 | pX458-MMERVK9C-del-gRNA2 | addgene full sequence | sequence record 364581 | Addgene NGS Result
GGCGGAGAGGTGCGGCGGCAGCCAATCAGAGCGGCGCGCTCCGAAAGTTTCCTTTTATGGCGAGGCGGCG
GCGGCGGCGGCCCTATAAAAAGCGAAGCGCGCGGCGGGCGGGAGTCGCTGCGCGCTGCCTTCGCCCCGTG
CCCCGCTCCGCCGCCGCCTCGCGCCGCCCGCCCCGGCTCTGACTGACCGCGTTACTCCCACAGGTGAGCG
GGCGGGACGGCCCTTCTCCTCCGGGCTGTAATTAGCTGAGCAAGAGGTAAGGGTTTAAGGGATGGTTGGT
TGGTGGGGTATTAATGTTTAATTACCTGGAGCACCTGCCTGAAATCACTTTTTTTCAGGTTGGACCGGTG
CCACCATGGACTATAAGGACCACGACGGAGACTACAAGGATCATGATATTGATTACAAAGACGATGACGA
TAAGATGGCCCCAAAGAAGAAGCGGAAGGTCGGTATCCACGGAGTCCCAGCAGCCGACAAGAAGTACAGC
ATCGGCCTGGACATCGGCACCAACTCTGTGGGCTGGGCCGTGATCACCGACGAGTACAAGGTGCCCAGCA
AGAAATTCAAGGTGCTGGGCAACACCGACCGGCACAGCATCAAGAAGAACCTGATCGGAGCCCTGCTGTT
CGACAGCGGCGAAACAGCCGAGGCCACCCGGCTGAAGAGAACCGCCAGAAGAAGATACACCAGACGGAAG
AACCGGATCTGCTATCTGCAAGAGATCTTCAGCAACGAGATGGCCAAGGTGGACGACAGCTTCTTCCACA
GACTGGAAGAGTCCTTCCTGGTGGAAGAGGATAAGAAGCACGAGCGGCACCCCATCTTCGGCAACATCGT
GGACGAGGTGGCCTACCACGAGAAGTACCCCACCATCTACCACCTGAGAAAGAAACTGGTGGACAGCACC
GACAAGGCCGACCTGCGGCTGATCTATCTGGCCCTGGCCCACATGATCAAGTTCCGGGGCCACTTCCTGA
TCGAGGGCGACCTGAACCCCGACAACAGCGACGTGGACAAGCTGTTCATCCAGCTGGTGCAGACCTACAA
CCAGCTGTTCGAGGAAAACCCCATCAACGCCAGCGGCGTGGACGCCAAGGCCATCCTGTCTGCCAGACTG
AGCAAGAGCAGACGGCTGGAAAATCTGATCGCCCAGCTGCCCGGCGAGAAGAAGAATGGCCTGTTCGGAA
ACCTGATTGCCCTGAGCCTGGGCCTGACCCCCAACTTCAAGAGCAACTTCGACCTGGCCGAGGATGCCAA
ACTGCAGCTGAGCAAGGACACCTACGACGACGACCTGGACAACCTGCTGGCCCAGATCGGCGACCAGTAC
GCCGACCTGTTTCTGGCCGCCAAGAACCTGTCCGACGCCATCCTGCTGAGCGACATCCTGAGAGTGAACA
CCGAGATCACCAAGGCCCCCCTGAGCGCCTCTATGATCAAGAGATACGACGAGCACCACCAGGACCTGAC
CCTGCTGAAAGCTCTCGTGCGGCAGCAGCTGCCTGAGAAGTACAAAGAGATTTTCTTCGACCAGAGCAAG
AACGGCTACGCCGGCTACATTGACGGCGGAGCCAGCCAGGAAGAGTTCTACAAGTTCATCAAGCCCATCC
TGGAAAAGATGGACGGCACCGAGGAACTGCTCGTGAAGCTGAACAGAGAGGACCTGCTGCGGAAGCAGCG
GACCTTCGACAACGGCAGCATCCCCCACCAGATCCACCTGGGAGAGCTGCACGCCATTCTGCGGCGGCAG
GAAGATTTTTACCCATTCCTGAAGGACAACCGGGAAAAGATCGAGAAGATCCTGACCTTCCGCATCCCCT
ACTACGTGGGCCCTCTGGCCAGGGGAAACAGCAGATTCGCCTGGATGACCAGAAAGAGCGAGGAAACCAT
CACCCCCTGGAACTTCGAGGAAGTGGTGGACAAGGGCGCTTCCGCCCAGAGCTTCATCGAGCGGATGACC
AACTTCGATAAGAACCTGCCCAACGAGAAGGTGCTGCCCAAGCACAGCCTGCTGTACGAGTACTTCACCG
TGTATAACGAGCTGACCAAAGTGAAATACGTGACCGAGGGAATGAGAAAGCCCGCCTTCCTGAGCGGCGA
GCAGAAAAAGGCCATCGTGGACCTGCTGTTCAAGACCAACCGGAAAGTGACCGTGAAGCAGCTGAAAGAG
GACTACTTCAAGAAAATCGAGTGCTTCGACTCCGTGGAAATCTCCGGCGTGGAAGATCGGTTCAACGCCT
CCCTGGGCACATACCACGATCTGCTGAAAATTATCAAGGACAAGGACTTCCTGGACAATGAGGAAAACGA
GGACATTCTGGAAGATATCGTGCTGACCCTGACACTGTTTGAGGACAGAGAGATGATCGAGGAACGGCTG
AAAACCTATGCCCACCTGTTCGACGACAAAGTGATGAAGCAGCTGAAGCGGCGGAGATACACCGGCTGGG
GCAGGCTGAGCCGGAAGCTGATCAACGGCATCCGGGACAAGCAGTCCGGCAAGACAATCCTGGATTTCCT
GAAGTCCGACGGCTTCGCCAACAGAAACTTCATGCAGCTGATCCACGACGACAGCCTGACCTTTAAAGAG
GACATCCAGAAAGCCCAGGTGTCCGGCCAGGGCGATAGCCTGCACGAGCACATTGCCAATCTGGCCGGCA
GCCCCGCCATTAAGAAGGGCATCCTGCAGACAGTGAAGGTGGTGGACGAGCTCGTGAAAGTGATGGGCCG
GCACAAGCCCGAGAACATCGTGATCGAAATGGCCAGAGAGAACCAGACCACCCAGAAGGGACAGAAGAAC
AGCCGCGAGAGAATGAAGCGGATCGAAGAGGGCATCAAAGAGCTGGGCAGCCAGATCCTGAAAGAACACC
CCGTGGAAAACACCCAGCTGCAGAACGAGAAGCTGTACCTGTACTACCTGCAGAATGGGCGGGATATGTA
CGTGGACCAGGAACTGGACATCAACCGGCTGTCCGACTACGATGTGGACCATATCGTGCCTCAGAGCTTT
CTGAAGGACGACTCCATCGACAACAAGGTGCTGACCAGAAGCGACAAGAACCGGGGCAAGAGCGACAACG
TGCCCTCCGAAGAGGTCGTGAAGAAGATGAAGAACTACTGGCGGCAGCTGCTGAACGCCAAGCTGATTAC
CCAGAGAAAGTTCGACAATCTGACCAAGGCCGAGAGAGGCGGCCTGAGCGAACTGGATAAGGCCGGCTTC
ATCAAGAGACAGCTGGTGGAAACCCGGCAGATCACAAAGCACGTGGCACAGATCCTGGACTCCCGGATGA
ACACTAAGTACGACGAGAATGACAAGCTGATCCGGGAAGTGAAAGTGATCACCCTGAAGTCCAAGCTGGT
GTCCGATTTCCGGAAGGATTTCCAGTTTTACAAAGTGCGCGAGATCAACAACTACCACCACGCCCACGAC
GCCTACCTGAACGCCGTCGTGGGAACCGCCCTGATCAAAAAGTACCCTAAGCTGGAAAGCGAGTTCGTGT
ACGGCGACTACAAGGTGTACGACGTGCGGAAGATGATCGCCAAGAGCGAGCAGGAAATCGGCAAGGCTAC
CGCCAAGTACTTCTTCTACAGCAACATCATGAACTTTTTCAAGACCGAGATTACCCTGGCCAACGGCGAG
ATCCGGAAGCGGCCTCTGATCGAGACAAACGGCGAAACCGGGGAGATCGTGTGGGATAAGGGCCGGGATT
TTGCCACCGTGCGGAAAGTGCTGAGCATGCCCCAAGTGAATATCGTGAAAAAGACCGAGGTGCAGACAGG
CGGCTTCAGCAAAGAGTCTATCCTGCCCAAGAGGAACAGCGATAAGCTGATCGCCAGAAAGAAGGACTGG
GACCCTAAGAAGTACGGCGGCTTCGACAGCCCCACCGTGGCCTATTCTGTGCTGGTGGTGGCCAAAGTGG
AAAAGGGCAAGTCCAAGAAACTGAAGAGTGTGAAAGAGCTGCTGGGGATCACCATCATGGAAAGAAGCAG
CTTCGAGAAGAATCCCATCGACTTTCTGGAAGCCAAGGGCTACAAAGAAGTGAAAAAGGACCTGATCATC
AAGCTGCCTAAGTACTCCCTGTTCGAGCTGGAAAACGGCCGGAAGAGAATGCTGGCCTCTGCCGGCGAAC
TGCAGAAGGGAAACGAACTGGCCCTGCCCTCCAAATATGTGAACTTCCTGTACCTGGCCAGCCACTATGA
GAAGCTGAAGGGCTCCCCCGAGGATAATGAGCAGAAACAGCTGTTTGTGGAACAGCACAAGCACTACCTG
GACGAGATCATCGAGCAGATCAGCGAGTTCTCCAAGAGAGTGATCCTGGCCGACGCTAATCTGGACAAAG
TGCTGTCCGCCTACAACAAGCACCGGGATAAGCCCATCAGAGAGCAGGCCGAGAATATCATCCACCTGTT
TACCCTGACCAATCTGGGAGCCCCTGCCGCCTTCAAGTACTTTGACACCACCATCGACCGGAAGAGGTAC
ACCAGCACCAAAGAGGTGCTGGACGCCACCCTGATCCACCAGAGCATCACCGGCCTGTACGAGACACGGA
TCGACCTGTCTCAGCTGGGAGGCGACAAAAGGCCGGCGGCCACGAAAAAGGCCGGCCAGGCAAAAAAGAA
AAAGGAATTCGGCAGTGGAGAGGGCAGAGGAAGTCTGCTAACATGCGGTGACGTCGAGGAGAATCCTGGC
CCAGTGAGCAAGGGCGAGGAGCTGTTCACCGGGGTGGTGCCCATCCTGGTCGAGCTGGACGGCGACGTAA
ACGGCCACAAGTTCAGCGTGTCCGGCGAGGGCGAGGGCGATGCCACCTACGGCAAGCTGACCCTGAAGTT
CATCTGCACCACCGGCAAGCTGCCCGTGCCCTGGCCCACCCTCGTGACCACCCTGACCTACGGCGTGCAG
TGCTTCAGCCGCTACCCCGACCACATGAAGCAGCACGACTTCTTCAAGTCCGCCATGCCCGAAGGCTACG
TCCAGGAGCGCACCATCTTCTTCAAGGACGACGGCAACTACAAGACCCGCGCCGAGGTGAAGTTCGAGGG
CGACACCCTGGTGAACCGCATCGAGCTGAAGGGCATCGACTTCAAGGAGGACGGCAACATCCTGGGGCAC
AAGCTGGAGTACAACTACAACAGCCACAACGTCTATATCATGGCCGACAAGCAGAAGAACGGCATCAAGG
TGAACTTCAAGATCCGCCACAACATCGAGGACGGCAGCGTGCAGCTCGCCGACCACTACCAGCAGAACAC
CCCCATCGGCGACGGCCCCGTGCTGCTGCCCGACAACCACTACCTGAGCACCCAGTCCGCCCTGAGCAAA
GACCCCAACGAGAAGCGCGATCACATGGTCCTGCTGGAGTTCGTGACCGCCGCCGGGATCACTCTCGGCA
TGGACGAGCTGTACAAGGAATTCTAACTAGAGCTCGCTGATCAGCCTCGACTGTGCCTTCTAGTTGCCAG
CCATCTGTTGTTTGCCCCTCCCCCGTGCCTTCCTTGACCCTGGAAGGTGCCACTCCCACTGTCCTTTCCT
AATAAAATGAGGAAATTGCATCGCATTGTCTGAGTAGGTGTCATTCTATTCTGGGGGGTGGGGTGGGGCA
GGACAGCAAGGGGGAGGATTGGGAAGAGAATAGCAGGCATGCTGGGGAGCGGCCGCAGGAACCCCTAGTG
ATGGAGTTGGCCACTCCCTCTCTGCGCGCTCGCTCGCTCACTGAGGCCGGGCGACCAAAGGTCGCCCGAC
GCCCGGGCTTTGCCCGGGCGGCCTCAGTGAGCGAGCGAGCGCGCAGCTGCCTGCAGGGGCGCCTGATGCG
GTATTTTCTCCTTACGCATCTGTGCGGTATTTCACACCGCATA
[95 nt withheld, positions 5854-5948]
T
[46 nt withheld, positions 5950-5995]
C
[141 nt withheld, positions 5997-6137]
CCTTTGACGTTGGAGTCCACGTTCTTT
[37 nt withheld, positions 6165-6201]
ACTCTATCTCGGGCTATTCTTTTGATTTATAAGGGATTTTGCCGATTTCGGTCTATTGGTTAAAAAATGA
GCTGATTTAACAAAAATTTAACGCGAATTTTAACAAAATATTAACGTTTACAATTTTATGGTGCACTCTC
AGTACAATCTGCTCTGATGCCGCATAGTTAAGCCAGCCCCGACACCCGCCAACACCCGCTGACGCGCCCT
GACGGGCTTGTCTGCTCCCGGCATCCGCTTACAGACAAGCTGTGACCGTCTCCGGGAGCTGCATGTGTCA
GAGGTTTTCACCGTCATCACCGAAACGCGCGAGACGAAAGGGCCTCGTGATACGCCTATTTTTATAGGTT
AATGTCATGATAATAATGGTTTCTTAGACGTCAGGTGGCACTTTTCGGGGAAATGTGCGCGGAACCCCTA
TTTGTTTATTTTTCTAAATACATTCAAATATGTATCCGCTCATGAGACAATAACCCTGATAAATGCTTCA
ATAATATTGAAAAAGGAAGAGTATGAGTATTCAACATTTCCGTGTCGCCCTTATTCCCTTTTTTGCGGCA
TTTTGCCTTCCTGTTTTTGCTCACCCAGAAACGCTGGTGAAAGTAAAAGATGCTGAAGATCAGTTGGGTG
CACGAGTGGGTTACATCGAACTGGATCTCAACAGCGGTAAGATCCTTGAGAGTTTTCGCCCCGAAGAACG
TTTTCCAATGATGAGCACTTTTAAAGTTCTGCTATGTGGCGCGGTATTATCCCGTATTGACGCCGGGCAA
GAGCAACTCGGTCGCCGCATACACTATTCTCAGAATGACTTGGTTGAGTACTCACCAGTCACAGAAAAGC
ATCTTACGGATGGCATGACAGTAAGAGAATTATGCAGTGCTGCCATAACCATGAGTGATAACACTGCGGC
CAACTTACTTCTGACAACGATCGGAGGACCGAAGGAGCTAACCGCTTTTTTGCACAACATGGGGGATCAT
GTAACTCGCCTTGATCGTTGGGAACCGGAGCTGAATGAAGCCATACCAAACGACGAGCGTGACACCACGA
TGCCTGTAGCAATGGCAACAACGTTGCGCAAACTATTAACTGGCGAACTACTTACTCTAGCTTCCCGGCA
ACAATTAATAGACTGGATGGAGGCGGATAAAGTTGCAGGACCACTTCTGCGCTCGGCCCTTCCGGCTGGC
TGGTTTATTGCTGATAAATCTGGAGCCGGTGAGCGTGGAAGCCGCGGTATCATTGCAGCACTGGGGCCAG
ATGGTAAGCCCTCCCGTATCGTAGTTATCTACACGACGGGGAGTCAGGCAACTATGGATGAACGAAATAG
ACAGATCGCTGAGATAGGTGCCTCACTGATTAAGCATTGGTAACTGTCAGACCAAGTTTACTCATATATA
CTTTAGATTGATTTAAAACTTCATTTTTAATTTAAAAGGATCTAGGTGAAGATCCTTTTTGATAATCTCA
TGACCAAAATCCCTTAACGTGAGTTTTCGTTCCACTGAGCGTCAGACCCCGTAGAAAAGATCAAAGGATC
TTCTTGAGATCCTTTTTTTCTGCGCGTAATCTGCTGCTTGCAAACAAAAAAACCACCGCTACCAGCGGTG
GTTTGTTTGCCGGATCAAGAGCTACCAACTCTTTTTCCGAAGGTAACTGGCTTCAGCAGAGCGCAGATAC
CAAATACTGTTCTTCTAGTGTAGCCGTAGTTAGGCCACCACTTCAAGAACTCTGTAGCACCGCCTACATA
CCTCGCTCTGCTAATCCTGTTACCAGTGGCTGCTGCCAGTGGCGATAAGTCGTGTCTTACCGGGTTGGAC
TCAAGACGATAGTTACCGGATAAGGCGCAGCGGTCGGGCTGAACGGGGGGTTCGTGCACACAGCCCAGCT
TGGAGCGAACGACCTACACCGAACTGAGATACCTACAGCGTGAGCTATGAGAAAGCGCCACGCTTCCCGA
AGGGAGAAAGGCGGACAGGTATCCGGTAAGCGGCAGGGTCGGAACAGGAGAGCGCACGAGGGAGCTTCCA
GGGGGAAACGCCTGGTATCTTTATAGTCCTGTCGGGTTTCGCCACCTCTGACTTGAGCGTCGATTTTTGT
GATGCTCGTCAGGGGGGCGGAGCCTATGGAAAAACGCCAGCAACGCGGCCTTTTTACGGTTCCTGGCCTT
TTGCTGGCCTTTTGCTCACATGTGAGGGCCTATTTCCCATGATTCCTTCATATTTGCATATACGATACAA
GGCTGTTAGAGAGATAATTGGAATTAATTTGACTGTAAACACAAAGATATTAGTACAAAATACGTGACGT
AGAAAGTAATAATTTCTTGGGTAGTTTGCAGTTTTAAAATTATGTTTTAAAATGGACTATCATATGCTTA
CCGTAACTTGAAAGTATTTCGATTTCTTGGCTTTATATATCTTGTGGAAAGGACGAAACACCGACTGTTT
TGTCATTCTGTGGGTTTTAGAGCTAGAAATAGCAAGTTAAAATAAGGCTAGTCCGTTATCAACTTGAAAA
AGTGGCACCGAGTCGGTGCTTTTTTGTTTTAGAGCTAGAAATAGCAAGTTAAAATAAGGCTAGTCCGTTT
TTAGCGCGTGCGCCAATTCTGCAGACAAATGGCTCTAGAGGTACCCGTTACATAACTTACGGTAAATGGC
CCGCCTGGCTGACCGCCCAACGACCCCCGCCCATTGACGTCAATAGTAACGCCAATAGGGACTTTCCATT
GACGTCAATGGGTGGAGTATTTACGGTAAACTGCCCACTTGGCAGTACATCAAGTGTATCATATGCCAAG
TACGCCCCCTATTGACGTCAATGACGGTAAATGGCCCGCCTGGCATTGTGCCCAGTACATGACCTTATGG
GACTTTCCTACTTGGCAGTACATCTACGTATTAGTCATCGCTATTACCATGGTCGAGGTGAGCCCCACGT
TCTGCTTCACTCTCCCCATCTCCCCCCCCTCCCCACCCCCAATTTTGTATTTATTTATTTTTTAATTATT
TTGTGCAGCGATGGGGGCGGGGGGGGGGGGNNNNNNNNNNNNNNNNNNNNNNNNNNGGGCGAGGGGCGGG
GCGGGGCGA
Features (pLannotate 1.2.2; 20 found; start..end, strand, type, name):
    111..338     +  intron         hybrid intron: hybrid between chicken β-actin (CBA) and minute virus of mice (MMV) introns (Gray et al., 2011)
    476..2077    +  CDS            Cas9(N): N-terminal portion of Streptococcus pyogenes Cas9 (Zetsche et al., 2015)
   2078..4576    +  CDS            Cas9(C): C-terminal portion of Streptococcus pyogenes Cas9 (Zetsche et al., 2015)
   4577..4624    +  CDS            nucleoplasmin NLS: bipartite nuclear localization signal from nucleoplasmin
   4694..5407    +  CDS            EGFP: EGFP is a basic (constitutively fluorescent) green fluorescent protein published in 1996, derived from Aequorea victoria. It is reported to be a rapidly-maturing weak dimer with moderate acid sensitivity.
   5441..5552    +  polyA_signal   bGH poly(A) signal: bovine growth hormone polyadenylation signal
   5657..5797    +  repeat_region  AAV2 ITR: inverted terminal repeat of adeno-associated virus serotype 2 inverted
   5802..5853    -  misc_feature   bom (fragment): basis of mobility region from pBR322
   5872..6327    +  rep_origin     f1 ori (sequence partly withheld): f1 bacteriophage origin of replication; arrow indicates direction of (+) strand synthesis
   6328..6377    -  misc_feature   bom (fragment): basis of mobility region from pBR322
   6479..6514    -  CDS            rop (fragment): Rop protein, which maintains plasmids at low copy number; rop
   6609..6713    +  promoter       AmpR promoter: bla
   6714..7574    +  CDS            AmpR: β-lactamase; bla; confers resistance to ampicillin, carbenicillin, and related antibiotics
   7745..8333    +  rep_origin     ori: high-copy-number ColE1/pMB1/pBR322/pUC origin of replication
   8395..8635    +  promoter       U6 promoter: RNA polymerase III promoter for human U6 snRNA
   8665..8740    +  misc_RNA       gRNA scaffold: guide RNA scaffold for the Streptococcus pyogenes CRISPR/Cas9 system
   8747..8790    +  misc_RNA       gRNA scaffold (fragment): guide RNA scaffold for the Streptococcus pyogenes CRISPR/Cas9 system
   8837..9122    +  enhancer       CMV enhancer: human cytomegalovirus immediate early enhancer; contains an 18-bp deletion relative to the standard CMV enhancer
   9124..9241    +  promoter       chicken β-actin promoter (fragment): contains a 21-bp deletion relative to the standard chicken β-actin promoter
   9268..110     +  promoter       chicken β-actin promoter (fragment) (across the origin): contains a 21-bp deletion relative to the standard chicken β-actin promoter
