[The description below was written by a language model from this plasmid's Addgene catalogue record and pLannotate feature annotations shown in this document.]
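Description:
pX458-MMERVK9C-del-gRNA2 is an all-in-one CRISPR plasmid built on the PX458 backbone, designed to co-express a single guide RNA and Streptococcus pyogenes Cas9 linked to EGFP in transfected mammalian cells. It is propagated in E. coli as a high-copy plasmid through a ColE1/pUC-type origin and selected with ampicillin via the β-lactamase gene. An f1 phage origin is also present, and a single AAV2 inverted terminal repeat is annotated downstream of the expression cassette. With only one ITR detected, the record gives no indication that the plasmid is meant for AAV packaging.

The guide cassette consists of the human U6 RNA polymerase III promoter followed by a short gap that accommodates the 20-nt spacer, then the S. pyogenes gRNA scaffold. The spacer targets a mouse sequence. The insert name suggests it is one of a set of guides used to delete an MMERVK9C endogenous retroviral element, although the record does not give the target coordinates or name its partner guide(s).

Cas9 is driven by a hybrid promoter composed of the CMV enhancer, chicken β-actin promoter fragments and a hybrid CBA/MVM intron. The coding sequence is annotated as two contiguous portions that together span the full-length nuclease. It ends in a nucleoplasmin nuclear localization signal and is followed by EGFP and a bovine growth hormone polyadenylation signal. According to the stated purpose, a 2A peptide joins Cas9 and EGFP, so the two are produced as separate proteins from one transcript, though the 2A itself is not annotated in the feature table. The green fluorescence marks Cas9-expressing cells, which is commonly exploited to sort or enrich transfected cells before screening for edited clones.
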