Addgene plasmid #185005: pX458-MMERVK9C-del-gRNA2
Purpose: expression of gRNA and Cas9 from S. pyogenes with 2A-EGFP
Depositing lab: Denes Hnisz. Depositing organization: Max Planck Institute for Molecular Genetics. Publication: Hijacking of transcriptional condensates by endogenous retroviruses. Asimi V, Sampath Kumar A, Niskanen H, Riemenschneider C, Hetzel S, Naderi J, Fasching N, Popitsch N, Du M, Kretzmer H, Smith ZD, Weigert R, Walther M, Mamde S, Meierhofer D, Wittler L, Buschow R, Timmermann B, Cisse II, Ameres SL, Meissner A, Hnisz D. Nat Genet. 2022 Aug;54(8):1238-1247. doi: 10.1038/s41588-022-01132-w. Epub 2022 Jul 21. PubMed 35864192.
Backbone
  Vector backbone: PX458
  Vector type: CRISPR
Growth in bacteria
  Bacterial resistance: Ampicillin, 100 μg/mL
  Growth temperature: 37°C
  Growth strain: DH5alpha
  Copy number: High Copy
Gene/Insert
  Gene/Insert name: MMERVK9C-del-gRNA2
  gRNA/shRNA sequence: ACTGTTTTGTCATTCTGTGG
  Species: M. musculus (mouse)
  Cloning method: Restriction Enzyme; 5′ cloning site Unknown (unknown if destroyed); 3′ cloning site Unknown (unknown if destroyed)
Terms and licenses: Academic/Nonprofit Terms; Industry Terms: Not Available to Industry
How to cite: pX458-MMERVK9C-del-gRNA2 was a gift from Denes Hnisz (Addgene plasmid # 185005 ; http://n2t.net/addgene:185005 ; RRID:Addgene_185005)
